Addgene plasmid #86131: LentiCRISPR-sgC1orf27-2
Purpose: Lentiviral vector expressing Cas9 and an sgRNA targeting C1orf27
Depositing lab: David Sabatini. Depositing organization: Whitehead Institute for Biomedical Research. Publication: Gene Essentiality Profiling Reveals Gene Networks and Synthetic Lethal Interactions with Oncogenic Ras. Wang T, Yu H, Hughes NW, Liu B, Kendirli A, Klein K, Chen WW, Lander ES, Sabatini DM. Cell. 2017 Feb 1. pii: S0092-8674(17)30061-2. doi: 10.1016/j.cell.2017.01.013. PubMed 28162770.
Backbone
  Vector backbone: pLentiCRISPR v1
  Vector type: Mammalian Expression, Lentiviral, CRISPR
  Selectable markers: Puromycin
Growth in bacteria
  Bacterial resistance: Ampicillin, 100 μg/mL
  Growth temperature: 37°C
  Growth strain: NEB Stable
  Copy number: High Copy
Gene/Insert
  Gene/Insert name: sgRNA 2 targeting C1orf27
  gRNA/shRNA sequence: CACAACATTACAGTGGATCC
  Entrez Gene: C1orf27 (a.k.a. ODR4, TTG1, odr-4)
  Promoter: U6
  Cloning method: Restriction Enzyme; 5′ cloning site BsmBI (destroyed during cloning); 3′ cloning site BsmBI (destroyed during cloning)
  Sequencing primers: 5′ CCCAGAGAGGGCCTATTTCCCA
Terms and licenses: Academic/Nonprofit Terms; Industry Terms: Not Available to Industry
How to cite: LentiCRISPR-sgC1orf27-2 was a gift from David Sabatini (Addgene plasmid # 86131 ; http://n2t.net/addgene:86131 ; RRID:Addgene_86131)
