[The description below was written by a language model from this plasmid's Addgene catalogue record and pLannotate feature annotations shown in this document.]
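Description:
LentiCRISPR-sgC1orf27-2 is an all-in-one lentiviral CRISPR vector built on the pLentiCRISPR v1 backbone, delivering both Streptococcus pyogenes Cas9 and a single guide RNA against human C1orf27 (also known as ODR4 or TTG1). It is the second guide designed for this gene. In bacteria the roughly 11.6 kb plasmid is maintained by a high-copy ColE1/pUC-type origin and selected with ampicillin through the bla gene. An f1 origin, an SV40 origin, lac regulatory remnants and T7/T3 promoters are carried over from the parental cloning backbone.

The transfer cassette has a third-generation, self-inactivating design. An RSV promoter fused to a truncated HIV-1 5' LTR drives genomic RNA production in packaging cells. It is followed by the Ψ packaging signal with a gag fragment, the Rev response element for nuclear export, and a cPPT/CTS element that aids nuclear import. A ΔU3 3' LTR at the far end disables LTR promoter activity after integration. Within this unit, a human U6 RNA polymerase III promoter transcribes the C1orf27-targeting spacer joined to the Cas9 guide scaffold. The spacer was inserted through BsmBI sites that were destroyed during cloning. Downstream, an EF-1α core promoter drives Cas9, which the automated annotation splits into contiguous N- and C-terminal segments. A puromycin N-acetyltransferase gene follows on the same strand, and the annotation shows no separate promoter for it or what links it to Cas9. A WPRE enhances transcript expression.

Transduced mammalian cells can be selected with puromycin. The construct is intended for knocking out C1orf27 and comes from work on gene essentiality profiling and synthetic lethal interactions with oncogenic Ras.
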