Features (pLannotate 1.2.2; 29 found; start..end, strand, type, name):
      5..231     +  promoter       RSV promoter: Rous sarcoma virus enhancer/promoter
    232..412     +  LTR            5' LTR (truncated): truncated 5' long terminal repeat (LTR) from HIV-1
    459..584     +  misc_feature   HIV-1 Ψ: packaging signal of human immunodeficiency virus type 1
    568..931     +  CDS            HIV-1 gag (fragment): gag protein from human immunodeficiency virus 1; gag
   1077..1310    +  misc_feature   RRE: The Rev response element (RRE) of HIV-1 allows for Rev-dependent mRNA export from the nucleus to the cytoplasm.
   1687..1713    +  CDS            Rev (fragment): human immunodeficiency virus 1 (HIV-1) Rev protein; rev; enhances nuclear export of unspliced and incompletely spliced viral mRNAs
   1717..1957    +  promoter       U6 promoter: RNA polymerase III promoter for human U6 snRNA
   1987..2062    +  misc_RNA       gRNA scaffold: guide RNA scaffold for the Streptococcus pyogenes CRISPR/Cas9 system
   2110..2227    +  misc_feature   cPPT/CTS: central polypurine tract and central termination sequence of HIV-1
   2296..2507    +  promoter       EF-1α core promoter: core promoter for human elongation factor EF-1α
   2611..4212    +  CDS            Cas9(N): N-terminal portion of Streptococcus pyogenes Cas9 (Zetsche et al., 2015)
   4213..6711    +  CDS            Cas9(C): C-terminal portion of Streptococcus pyogenes Cas9 (Zetsche et al., 2015)
   6832..7431    +  CDS            PuroR (fragment): puromycin N-acetyltransferase; pac from Streptomyces; confers resistance to puromycin
   7447..8035    +  misc_feature   WPRE: woodchuck hepatitis virus posttranscriptional regulatory element
   8086..8105    +  misc_feature   cPPT/CTS (fragment): central polypurine tract and central termination sequence of HIV-1
   8107..8340    +  LTR            3' LTR (ΔU3): self-inactivating 3' long terminal repeat (LTR) from HIV-1
   8418..8539    +  polyA_signal   SV40 poly(A) signal: SV40 polyadenylation signal
   8579..8714    +  rep_origin     SV40 ori: SV40 origin of replication
   8735..8753    -  promoter       T7 promoter: promoter for bacteriophage T7 RNA polymerase
   8761..8916    +  CDS            lacZα (fragment): LacZα fragment of β-galactosidase; lacZ fragment
   8921..9349    +  rep_origin     f1 ori (sequence partly withheld): f1 bacteriophage origin of replication; arrow indicates direction of (+) strand synthesis
   9402..9506    +  promoter       AmpR promoter: bla
   9507..10367   +  CDS            AmpR: β-lactamase; bla; confers resistance to ampicillin, carbenicillin, and related antibiotics
  10538..11126   +  rep_origin     ori: high-copy-number ColE1/pMB1/pBR322/pUC origin of replication
  11309..11401   +  CDS            lacI (fragment): lac repressor; lacI; The lac repressor binds to the lac operator to inhibit transcription in E. coli. This inhibition can be relieved by adding lactose or isopropyl-β-D-thiogalactopyranoside (IPTG).
  11414..11435   +  protein_bind   CAP binding site: CAP binding activates transcription in the presence of cAMP. E. coli catabolite activator protein
  11450..11480   +  promoter       lac promoter: promoter for the E. coli lac operon
  11484..11506   +  protein_bind   lac operator (fragment): The lac repressor binds to the lac operator to inhibit transcription in E. coli. This inhibition can be relieved by adding lactose or isopropyl-β-D-thiogalactopyranoside (IPTG). lac repressor encoded by lacI
  11549..11567   +  promoter       T3 promoter: promoter for bacteriophage T3 RNA polymerase
>Addgene plasmid #86131 | LentiCRISPR-sgC1orf27-2 | addgene full sequence | sequence record 172749 | Addgene NGS Result
TTAATGTAGTCTTATGCAATACTCTTGTAGTCTTGCAACATGGTAACGATGAGTTAGCAACATGCCTTAC
AAGGAGAGAAAAAGCACCGTGCATGCCGATTGGTGGAAGTAAGGTGGTACGATCGTGCCTTATTAGGAAG
GCAACAGACGGGTCTGACATGGATTGGACGAACCACTGAATTGCCGCATTGCAGAGATATTGTATTTAAG
TGCCTAGCTCGATACATAAACGGGTCTCTCTGGTTAGACCAGATCTGAGCCTGGGAGCTCTCTGGCTAAC
TAGGGAACCCACTGCTTAAGCCTCAATAAAGCTTGCCTTGAGTGCTTCAAGTAGTGTGTGCCCGTCTGTT
GTGTGACTCTGGTAACTAGAGATCCCTCAGACCCTTTTAGTCAGTGTGGAAAATCTCTAGCAGTGGCGCC
CGAACAGGGACTTGAAAGCGAAAGGGAAACCAGAGGAGCTCTCTCGACGCAGGACTCGGCTTGCTGAAGC
GCGCACGGCAAGAGGCGAGGGGCGGCGACTGGTGAGTACGCCAAAAATTTTGACTAGCGGAGGCTAGAAG
GAGAGAGATGGGTGCGAGAGCGTCAGTATTAAGCGGGGGAGAATTAGATCGCGATGGGAAAAAATTCGGT
TAAGGCCAGGGGGAAAGAAAAAATATAAATTAAAACATATAGTATGGGCAAGCAGGGAGCTAGAACGATT
CGCAGTTAATCCTGGCCTGTTAGAAACATCAGAAGGCTGTAGACAAATACTGGGACAGCTACAACCATCC
CTTCAGACAGGATCAGAAGAACTTAGATCATTATATAATACAGTAGCAACCCTCTATTGTGTGCATCAAA
GGATAGAGATAAAAGACACCAAGGAAGCTTTAGACAAGATAGAGGAAGAGCAAAACAAAAGTAAGACCAC
CGCACAGCAAGCGGCCGCTGATCTTCAGACCTGGAGGAGGAGATATGAGGGACAATTGGAGAAGTGAATT
ATATAAATATAAAGTAGTAAAAATTGAACCATTAGGAGTAGCACCCACCAAGGCAAAGAGAAGAGTGGTG
CAGAGAGAAAAAAGAGCAGTGGGAATAGGAGCTTTGTTCCTTGGGTTCTTGGGAGCAGCAGGAAGCACTA
TGGGCGCAGCGTCAATGACGCTGACGGTACAGGCCAGACAATTATTGTCTGGTATAGTGCAGCAGCAGAA
CAATTTGCTGAGGGCTATTGAGGCGCAACAGCATCTGTTGCAACTCACAGTCTGGGGCATCAAGCAGCTC
CAGGCAAGAATCCTGGCTGTGGAAAGATACCTAAAGGATCAACAGCTCCTGGGGATTTGGGGTTGCTCTG
GAAAACTCATTTGCACCACTGCTGTGCCTTGGAATGCTAGTTGGAGTAATAAATCTCTGGAACAGATTTG
GAATCACACGACCTGGATGGAGTGGGACAGAGAAATTAACAATTACACAAGCTTAATACACTCCTTAATT
GAAGAATCGCAAAACCAGCAAGAAAAGAATGAACAAGAATTATTGGAATTAGATAAATGGGCAAGTTTGT
GGAATTGGTTTAACATAACAAATTGGCTGTGGTATATAAAATTATTCATAATGATAGTAGGAGGCTTGGT
AGGTTTAAGAATAGTTTTTGCTGTACTTTCTATAGTGAATAGAGTTAGGCAGGGATATTCACCATTATCG
TTTCAGACCCACCTCCCAACCCCGAGGGGACCCAGAGAGGGCCTATTTCCCATGATTCCTTCATATTTGC
ATATACGATACAAGGCTGTTAGAGAGATAATTAGAATTAATTTGACTGTAAACACAAAGATATTAGTACA
AAATACGTGACGTAGAAAGTAATAATTTCTTGGGTAGTTTGCAGTTTTAAAATTATGTTTTAAAATGGAC
TATCATATGCTTACCGTAACTTGAAAGTATTTCGATTTCTTGGCTTTATATATCTTGTGGAAAGGACGAA
ACACCGCACAACATTACAGTGGATCCGTTTTAGAGCTAGAAATAGCAAGTTAAAATAAGGCTAGTCCGTT
ATCAACTTGAAAAAGTGGCACCGAGTCGGTGCTTTTTTGAATTCTAGATCTTGAGACAAATGGCAGTATT
CATCCACAATTTTAAAAGAAAAGGGGGGATTGGGGGGTACAGTGCAGGGGAAAGAATAGTAGACATAATA
GCAACAGACATACAAACTAAAGAATTACAAAAACAAATTACAAAAATTCAAAATTTTCGGGTTTATTACA
GGGACAGCAGAGATCCACTTTGGCGCCGGCTCGAGTGGCTCCGGTGCCCGTCAGTGGGCAGAGCGCACAT
CGCCCACAGTCCCCGAGAAGTTGGGGGGAGGGGTCGGCAATTGAACCGGTGCCTAGAGAAGGTGGCGCGG
GGTAAACTGGGAAAGTGATGTCGTGTACTGGCTCCGCCTTTTTCCCGAGGGTGGGGGAGAACCGTATATA
AGTGCAGTAGTCGCCGTGAACGTTCTTTTTCGCAACGGGTTTGCCGCCAGAACACAGGTGTCGTGACGCG
GGATCCGCCACCATGGATTACAAAGACGATGACGATAAGATGGCCCCAAAGAAGAAGCGGAAGGTCGGTA
TCCACGGAGTCCCAGCAGCCGACAAGAAGTACAGCATCGGCCTGGACATCGGCACCAACTCTGTGGGCTG
GGCCGTGATCACCGACGAGTACAAGGTGCCCAGCAAGAAATTCAAGGTGCTGGGCAACACCGACCGGCAC
AGCATCAAGAAGAACCTGATCGGAGCCCTGCTGTTCGACAGCGGCGAAACAGCCGAGGCCACCCGGCTGA
AGAGAACCGCCAGAAGAAGATACACCAGACGGAAGAACCGGATCTGCTATCTGCAAGAGATCTTCAGCAA
CGAGATGGCCAAGGTGGACGACAGCTTCTTCCACAGACTGGAAGAGTCCTTCCTGGTGGAAGAGGATAAG
AAGCACGAGCGGCACCCCATCTTCGGCAACATCGTGGACGAGGTGGCCTACCACGAGAAGTACCCCACCA
TCTACCACCTGAGAAAGAAACTGGTGGACAGCACCGACAAGGCCGACCTGCGGCTGATCTATCTGGCCCT
GGCCCACATGATCAAGTTCCGGGGCCACTTCCTGATCGAGGGCGACCTGAACCCCGACAACAGCGACGTG
GACAAGCTGTTCATCCAGCTGGTGCAGACCTACAACCAGCTGTTCGAGGAAAACCCCATCAACGCCAGCG
GCGTGGACGCCAAGGCCATCCTGTCTGCCAGACTGAGCAAGAGCAGACGGCTGGAAAATCTGATCGCCCA
GCTGCCCGGCGAGAAGAAGAATGGCCTGTTCGGAAACCTGATTGCCCTGAGCCTGGGCCTGACCCCCAAC
TTCAAGAGCAACTTCGACCTGGCCGAGGATGCCAAACTGCAGCTGAGCAAGGACACCTACGACGACGACC
TGGACAACCTGCTGGCCCAGATCGGCGACCAGTACGCCGACCTGTTTCTGGCCGCCAAGAACCTGTCCGA
CGCCATCCTGCTGAGCGACATCCTGAGAGTGAACACCGAGATCACCAAGGCCCCCCTGAGCGCCTCTATG
ATCAAGAGATACGACGAGCACCACCAGGACCTGACCCTGCTGAAAGCTCTCGTGCGGCAGCAGCTGCCTG
AGAAGTACAAAGAGATTTTCTTCGACCAGAGCAAGAACGGCTACGCCGGCTACATTGACGGCGGAGCCAG
CCAGGAAGAGTTCTACAAGTTCATCAAGCCCATCCTGGAAAAGATGGACGGCACCGAGGAACTGCTCGTG
AAGCTGAACAGAGAGGACCTGCTGCGGAAGCAGCGGACCTTCGACAACGGCAGCATCCCCCACCAGATCC
ACCTGGGAGAGCTGCACGCCATTCTGCGGCGGCAGGAAGATTTTTACCCATTCCTGAAGGACAACCGGGA
AAAGATCGAGAAGATCCTGACCTTCCGCATCCCCTACTACGTGGGCCCTCTGGCCAGGGGAAACAGCAGA
TTCGCCTGGATGACCAGAAAGAGCGAGGAAACCATCACCCCCTGGAACTTCGAGGAAGTGGTGGACAAGG
GCGCTTCCGCCCAGAGCTTCATCGAGCGGATGACCAACTTCGATAAGAACCTGCCCAACGAGAAGGTGCT
GCCCAAGCACAGCCTGCTGTACGAGTACTTCACCGTGTATAACGAGCTGACCAAAGTGAAATACGTGACC
GAGGGAATGAGAAAGCCCGCCTTCCTGAGCGGCGAGCAGAAAAAGGCCATCGTGGACCTGCTGTTCAAGA
CCAACCGGAAAGTGACCGTGAAGCAGCTGAAAGAGGACTACTTCAAGAAAATCGAGTGCTTCGACTCCGT
GGAAATCTCCGGCGTGGAAGATCGGTTCAACGCCTCCCTGGGCACATACCACGATCTGCTGAAAATTATC
AAGGACAAGGACTTCCTGGACAATGAGGAAAACGAGGACATTCTGGAAGATATCGTGCTGACCCTGACAC
TGTTTGAGGACAGAGAGATGATCGAGGAACGGCTGAAAACCTATGCCCACCTGTTCGACGACAAAGTGAT
GAAGCAGCTGAAGCGGCGGAGATACACCGGCTGGGGCAGGCTGAGCCGGAAGCTGATCAACGGCATCCGG
GACAAGCAGTCCGGCAAGACAATCCTGGATTTCCTGAAGTCCGACGGCTTCGCCAACAGAAACTTCATGC
AGCTGATCCACGACGACAGCCTGACCTTTAAAGAGGACATCCAGAAAGCCCAGGTGTCCGGCCAGGGCGA
TAGCCTGCACGAGCACATTGCCAATCTGGCCGGCAGCCCCGCCATTAAGAAGGGCATCCTGCAGACAGTG
AAGGTGGTGGACGAGCTCGTGAAAGTGATGGGCCGGCACAAGCCCGAGAACATCGTGATCGAAATGGCCA
GAGAGAACCAGACCACCCAGAAGGGACAGAAGAACAGCCGCGAGAGAATGAAGCGGATCGAAGAGGGCAT
CAAAGAGCTGGGCAGCCAGATCCTGAAAGAACACCCCGTGGAAAACACCCAGCTGCAGAACGAGAAGCTG
TACCTGTACTACCTGCAGAATGGGCGGGATATGTACGTGGACCAGGAACTGGACATCAACCGGCTGTCCG
ACTACGATGTGGACCATATCGTGCCTCAGAGCTTTCTGAAGGACGACTCCATCGACAACAAGGTGCTGAC
CAGAAGCGACAAGAACCGGGGCAAGAGCGACAACGTGCCCTCCGAAGAGGTCGTGAAGAAGATGAAGAAC
TACTGGCGGCAGCTGCTGAACGCCAAGCTGATTACCCAGAGAAAGTTCGACAATCTGACCAAGGCCGAGA
GAGGCGGCCTGAGCGAACTGGATAAGGCCGGCTTCATCAAGAGACAGCTGGTGGAAACCCGGCAGATCAC
AAAGCACGTGGCACAGATCCTGGACTCCCGGATGAACACTAAGTACGACGAGAATGACAAGCTGATCCGG
GAAGTGAAAGTGATCACCCTGAAGTCCAAGCTGGTGTCCGATTTCCGGAAGGATTTCCAGTTTTACAAAG
TGCGCGAGATCAACAACTACCACCACGCCCACGACGCCTACCTGAACGCCGTCGTGGGAACCGCCCTGAT
CAAAAAGTACCCTAAGCTGGAAAGCGAGTTCGTGTACGGCGACTACAAGGTGTACGACGTGCGGAAGATG
ATCGCCAAGAGCGAGCAGGAAATCGGCAAGGCTACCGCCAAGTACTTCTTCTACAGCAACATCATGAACT
TTTTCAAGACCGAGATTACCCTGGCCAACGGCGAGATCCGGAAGCGGCCTCTGATCGAGACAAACGGCGA
AACCGGGGAGATCGTGTGGGATAAGGGCCGGGATTTTGCCACCGTGCGGAAAGTGCTGAGCATGCCCCAA
GTGAATATCGTGAAAAAGACCGAGGTGCAGACAGGCGGCTTCAGCAAAGAGTCTATCCTGCCCAAGAGGA
ACAGCGATAAGCTGATCGCCAGAAAGAAGGACTGGGACCCTAAGAAGTACGGCGGCTTCGACAGCCCCAC
CGTGGCCTATTCTGTGCTGGTGGTGGCCAAAGTGGAAAAGGGCAAGTCCAAGAAACTGAAGAGTGTGAAA
GAGCTGCTGGGGATCACCATCATGGAAAGAAGCAGCTTCGAGAAGAATCCCATCGACTTTCTGGAAGCCA
AGGGCTACAAAGAAGTGAAAAAGGACCTGATCATCAAGCTGCCTAAGTACTCCCTGTTCGAGCTGGAAAA
CGGCCGGAAGAGAATGCTGGCCTCTGCCGGCGAACTGCAGAAGGGAAACGAACTGGCCCTGCCCTCCAAA
TATGTGAACTTCCTGTACCTGGCCAGCCACTATGAGAAGCTGAAGGGCTCCCCCGAGGATAATGAGCAGA
AACAGCTGTTTGTGGAACAGCACAAGCACTACCTGGACGAGATCATCGAGCAGATCAGCGAGTTCTCCAA
GAGAGTGATCCTGGCCGACGCTAATCTGGACAAAGTGCTGTCCGCCTACAACAAGCACCGGGATAAGCCC
ATCAGAGAGCAGGCCGAGAATATCATCCACCTGTTTACCCTGACCAATCTGGGAGCCCCTGCCGCCTTCA
AGTACTTTGACACCACCATCGACCGGAAGAGGTACACCAGCACCAAAGAGGTGCTGGACGCCACCCTGAT
CCACCAGAGCATCACCGGCCTGTACGAGACACGGATCGACCTGTCTCAGCTGGGAGGCGACAAGCGTCCT
GCTGCTACTAAGAAAGCTGGTCAAGCTAAGAAAAAGAAAGCTAGCGGCAGCGGCGCCACCAACTTCAGCC
TGCTGAAGCAGGCCGGCGACGTGGAGGAGAACCCCGGCCCCATGACCGAGTACAAGCCCACGGTGCGCCT
CGCCACCCGCGACGACGTCCCCAGGGCCGTACGCACCCTCGCCGCCGCGTTCGCCGACTACCCCGCCACG
CGCCACACCGTCGATCCGGACCGCCACATCGAGCGGGTCACCGAGCTGCAAGAACTCTTCCTCACGCGCG
TCGGGCTCGACATCGGCAAGGTGTGGGTCGCGGACGACGGCGCCGCGGTGGCGGTCTGGACCACGCCGGA
GAGCGTCGAAGCGGGGGCGGTGTTCGCCGAGATCGGCCCGCGCATGGCCGAGTTGAGCGGTTCCCGGCTG
GCCGCGCAGCAACAGATGGAAGGCCTCCTGGCGCCGCACCGGCCCAAGGAGCCCGCGTGGTTCCTGGCCA
CCGTCGGAGTCTCGCCCGACCACCAGGGCAAGGGTCTGGGCAGCGCCGTCGTGCTCCCCGGAGTGGAGGC
GGCCGAGCGCGCCGGGGTGCCCGCCTTCCTGGAGACCTCCGCGCCCCGCAACCTCCCCTTCTACGAGCGG
CTCGGCTTCACCGTCACCGCCGACGTCGAGGTGCCCGAAGGACCGCGCACCTGGTGCATGACCCGCAAGC
CCGGTGCCTGAACGCGTTAAGTCGACAATCAACCTCTGGATTACAAAATTTGTGAAAGATTGACTGGTAT
TCTTAACTATGTTGCTCCTTTTACGCTATGTGGATACGCTGCTTTAATGCCTTTGTATCATGCTATTGCT
TCCCGTATGGCTTTCATTTTCTCCTCCTTGTATAAATCCTGGTTGCTGTCTCTTTATGAGGAGTTGTGGC
CCGTTGTCAGGCAACGTGGCGTGGTGTGCACTGTGTTTGCTGACGCAACCCCCACTGGTTGGGGCATTGC
CACCACCTGTCAGCTCCTTTCCGGGACTTTCGCTTTCCCCCTCCCTATTGCCACGGCGGAACTCATCGCC
GCCTGCCTTGCCCGCTGCTGGACAGGGGCTCGGCTGTTGGGCACTGACAATTCCGTGGTGTTGTCGGGGA
AATCATCGTCCTTTCCTTGGCTGCTCGCCTGTGTTGCCACCTGGATTCTGCGCGGGACGTCCTTCTGCTA
CGTCCCTTCGGCCCTCAATCCAGCGGACCTTCCTTCCCGCGGCCTGCTGCCGGCTCTGCGGCCTCTTCCG
CGTCTTCGCCTTCGCCCTCAGACGAGTCGGATCTCCCTTTGGGCCGCCTCCCCGCGTCGACTTTAAGACC
AATGACTTACAAGGCAGCTGTAGATCTTAGCCACTTTTTAAAAGAAAAGGGGGGACTGGAAGGGCTAATT
CACTCCCAACGAAGACAAGATCTGCTTTTTGCTTGTACTGGGTCTCTCTGGTTAGACCAGATCTGAGCCT
GGGAGCTCTCTGGCTAACTAGGGAACCCACTGCTTAAGCCTCAATAAAGCTTGCCTTGAGTGCTTCAAGT
AGTGTGTGCCCGTCTGTTGTGTGACTCTGGTAACTAGAGATCCCTCAGACCCTTTTAGTCAGTGTGGAAA
ATCTCTAGCAGTACGTATAGTAGTTCATGTCATCTTATTATTCAGTATTTATAACTTGCAAAGAAATGAA
TATCAGAGAGTGAGAGGAACTTGTTTATTGCAGCTTATAATGGTTACAAATAAAGCAATAGCATCACAAA
TTTCACAAATAAAGCATTTTTTTCACTGCATTCTAGTTGTGGTTTGTCCAAACTCATCAATGTATCTTAT
CATGTCTGGCTCTAGCTATCCCGCCCCTAACTCCGCCCATCCCGCCCCTAACTCCGCCCAGTTCCGCCCA
TTCTCCGCCCCATGGCTGACTAATTTTTTTTATTTATGCAGAGGCCGAGGCCGCCTCGGCCTCTGAGCTA
TTCCAGAAGTAGTGAGGAGGCTTTTTTGGAGGCCTAGGGACGTACCCAATTCGCCCTATAGTGAGTCGTA
TTACGCGCGCTCACTGGCCGTCGTTTTACAACGTCGTGACTGGGAAAACCCTGGCGTTACCCAACTTAAT
CGCCTTGCAGCACATCCCCCTTTCGCCAGCTGGCGTAATAGCGAAGAGGCCCGCACCGATCGCCCTTCCC
AACAGTTGCGCAGCCTGAATGGCGAATGGG
[124 nt withheld, positions 8921-9044]
C
[91 nt withheld, positions 9046-9136]
A
[49 nt withheld, positions 9138-9186]
CCTTTGACGTTGGAGTCCACGTTCTTT
[37 nt withheld, positions 9214-9250]
ACCCTATCTCGGTCTATTCTTTTGATTTATAAGGGATTTTGCCGATTTCGGCCTATTGGTTAAAAAATGA
GCTGATTTAACAAAAATTTAACGCGAATTTTAACAAAATATTAACGCTTACAATTTAGGTGGCACTTTTC
GGGGAAATGTGCGCGGAACCCCTATTTGTTTATTTTTCTAAATACATTCAAATATGTATCCGCTCATGAG
ACAATAACCCTGATAAATGCTTCAATAATATTGAAAAAGGAAGAGTATGAGTATTCAACATTTCCGTGTC
GCCCTTATTCCCTTTTTTGCGGCATTTTGCCTTCCTGTTTTTGCTCACCCAGAAACGCTGGTGAAAGTAA
AAGATGCTGAAGATCAGTTGGGTGCACGAGTGGGTTACATCGAACTGGATCTCAACAGCGGTAAGATCCT
TGAGAGTTTTCGCCCCGAAGAACGTTTTCCAATGATGAGCACTTTTAAAGTTCTGCTATGTGGCGCGGTA
TTATCCCGTATTGACGCCGGGCAAGAGCAACTCGGTCGCCGCATACACTATTCTCAGAATGACTTGGTTG
AGTACTCACCAGTCACAGAAAAGCATCTTACGGATGGCATGACAGTAAGAGAATTATGCAGTGCTGCCAT
AACCATGAGTGATAACACTGCGGCCAACTTACTTCTGACAACGATCGGAGGACCGAAGGAGCTAACCGCT
TTTTTGCACAACATGGGGGATCATGTAACTCGCCTTGATCGTTGGGAACCGGAGCTGAATGAAGCCATAC
CAAACGACGAGCGTGACACCACGATGCCTGTAGCAATGGCAACAACGTTGCGCAAACTATTAACTGGCGA
ACTACTTACTCTAGCTTCCCGGCAACAATTAATAGACTGGATGGAGGCGGATAAAGTTGCAGGACCACTT
CTGCGCTCGGCCCTTCCGGCTGGCTGGTTTATTGCTGATAAATCTGGAGCCGGTGAGCGTGGGTCTCGCG
GTATCATTGCAGCACTGGGGCCAGATGGTAAGCCCTCCCGTATCGTAGTTATCTACACGACGGGGAGTCA
GGCAACTATGGATGAACGAAATAGACAGATCGCTGAGATAGGTGCCTCACTGATTAAGCATTGGTAACTG
TCAGACCAAGTTTACTCATATATACTTTAGATTGATTTAAAACTTCATTTTTAATTTAAAAGGATCTAGG
TGAAGATCCTTTTTGATAATCTCATGACCAAAATCCCTTAACGTGAGTTTTCGTTCCACTGAGCGTCAGA
CCCCGTAGAAAAGATCAAAGGATCTTCTTGAGATCCTTTTTTTCTGCGCGTAATCTGCTGCTTGCAAACA
AAAAAACCACCGCTACCAGCGGTGGTTTGTTTGCCGGATCAAGAGCTACCAACTCTTTTTCCGAAGGTAA
CTGGCTTCAGCAGAGCGCAGATACCAAATACTGTTCTTCTAGTGTAGCCGTAGTTAGGCCACCACTTCAA
GAACTCTGTAGCACCGCCTACATACCTCGCTCTGCTAATCCTGTTACCAGTGGCTGCTGCCAGTGGCGAT
AAGTCGTGTCTTACCGGGTTGGACTCAAGACGATAGTTACCGGATAAGGCGCAGCGGTCGGGCTGAACGG
GGGGTTCGTGCACACAGCCCAGCTTGGAGCGAACGACCTACACCGAACTGAGATACCTACAGCGTGAGCT
ATGAGAAAGCGCCACGCTTCCCGAAGGGAGAAAGGCGGACAGGTATCCGGTAAGCGGCAGGGTCGGAACA
GGAGAGCGCACGAGGGAGCTTCCAGGGGGAAACGCCTGGTATCTTTATAGTCCTGTCGGGTTTCGCCACC
TCTGACTTGAGCGTCGATTTTTGTGATGCTCGTCAGGGGGGCGGAGCCTATGGAAAAACGCCAGCAACGC
GGCCTTTTTACGGTTCCTGGCCTTTTGCTGGCCTTTTGCTCACATGTTCTTTCCTGCGTTATCCCCTGAT
TCTGTGGATAACCGTATTACCGCCTTTGAGTGAGCTGATACCGCTCGCCGCAGCCGAACGACCGAGCGCA
GCGAGTCAGTGAGCGAGGAAGCGGAAGAGCGCCCAATACGCAAACCGCCTCTCCCCGCGCGTTGGCCGAT
TCATTAATGCAGCTGGCACGACAGGTTTCCCGACTGGAAAGCGGGCAGTGAGCGCAACGCAATTAATGTG
AGTTAGCTCACTCATTAGGCACCCCAGGCTTTACACTTTATGCTTCCGGCTCGTATGTTGTGTGGAATTG
TGAGCGGATAACAATTTCACACAGGAAACAGCTATGACCATGATTACGCCAAGCGCGCAATTAACCCTCA
CTAAAGGGAACAAAAGCTGGAGCTGCAAGC
